Addgene plasmid #229934: AiP11980 - pAAV-DLX2.0-minRho-dTomato-10aa-H2B-WPRE3-BGHpA (Alias: CN1980)
Purpose: DLX2.0 is an enhancer sequence, designed to drive nuclear dTomato expression in forebrain GABAergic neurons
Depositing lab: Allen Institute for Brain Science & Jonathan Ting. Depositing organization: Allen Institute. Publication: A suite of enhancer AAVs and transgenic mouse lines for genetic access to cortical cell types (preprint). Ben-Simon Y, Hooper M, Narayan S, Daigle T, Dwivedi D, Way SW, Oster A, Stafford DA, Mich JK, Taormina MJ, Martinez RA, Opitz-Araya X, Roth JR, Allen S, Ayala A, Bakken TE, Barcelli T, Barta S, Bendrick J, Bertagnolli D, Bowlus J, Boyer G, Brouner K, Casian B, Casper T, Chakka AB, Chakrabarty R, Chance RK, Chavan S, Departee M, Donadio N, Dotson N, Egdorf T, Gabitto M, Garcia J, Gary A, Gasperini M, Goldy J, Gore BB, Graybuck L, Greisman N, Haeseleer F, Halterman C, Helback O, Hockemeyer D, Huang C, Huff S, Hunker A, Johansen N, Juneau Z, Kalmbach B, Khem S, Kussick E, Kutsal R, Larsen R, Lee C, Lee AY, Leibly M, Lenz GH, Liang E, Lusk N, Malone J, Mollenkopf T, Morin E, Newman D, Ng L, Ngo K, Omstead V, Oyama A, Pham T, Pom CA, Potekhina L, Ransford S, Rette D, Rimorin C, Rocha D, Ruiz A, Sanchez REA, Sedeno-Cortes A, Sevigny JP, Shapovalova N, Shulga L, Sigler AR, Siverts LA, Somasundaram S, Stewart K, Szelenyi E, Tieu M, Trader C, van Velthoven CTJ, Walker M, Weed N, Wirthlin M, Wood T, Wynalda B, Yao Z, Zhou T, Ariza J, Dee N, Reding M, Ronellenfitch K, Mufti S, Sunkin SM, Smith KA, Esposito L, Waters J, Thyagarajan B, Yao S, Lein ES, Zeng H, Levi BP, Ngai J, Ting J, Tasic B. bioRxiv [Preprint]. 2024 Sep 26:2024.06.10.597244. doi: 10.1101/2024.06.10.597244. PubMed 38915722.
Backbone
  Vector backbone: rAAV
  Vector type: AAV
Growth in bacteria
  Bacterial resistance: Ampicillin, 100 μg/mL
  Growth temperature: 30°C
  Growth strain: NEB Stable
  Copy number: High Copy
Gene/Insert
  Gene/Insert name: dTomato-10aa-H2B
  Species: Synthetic
  Cloning method: Restriction Enzyme; 5′ cloning site Unknown (unknown if destroyed); 3′ cloning site Unknown (unknown if destroyed)
Terms and licenses: Academic/Nonprofit Terms; Industry Terms: Not Available to Industry
Depositor comments: Allen Institute plasmid alias: CN1980
How to cite: AiP11980 - pAAV-DLX2.0-minRho-dTomato-10aa-H2B-WPRE3-BGHpA (Alias: CN1980) was a gift from Allen Institute for Brain Science & Jonathan Ting (Addgene plasmid # 229934 ; http://n2t.net/addgene:229934 ; RRID:Addgene_229934)
