[The description below was written by a language model from this plasmid's Addgene catalogue record and pLannotate feature annotations shown in this document.]
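Description:
AiP11980 - pAAV-DLX2.0-minRho-dTomato-10aa-H2B-WPRE3-BGHpA (alias CN1980) is a recombinant AAV transfer plasmid of about 5.1 kb, built to package an enhancer-driven nuclear reporter into AAV particles for delivery to the brain. It is propagated in bacteria through a high-copy ColE1/pUC-type origin and selected with ampicillin via the bla gene and its promoter. An f1 phage origin and small remnants of pBR322 bom and rop sequences are also present in the backbone. The expression cassette is bounded by AAV2 inverted terminal repeats, which provide the signals for genome replication and packaging. The annotation detects the downstream ITR in full, but only short fragments of the upstream one. The use of a recombination-deficient host strain is consistent with the instability typical of ITR-containing plasmids.

The payload is a synthetic fusion of the dimeric orange-red fluorescent protein dTomato to human histone H2B, joined, as the name indicates, by a 10-amino-acid linker. The histone moiety tethers the fluorophore to chromatin and so confines the signal to the nucleus. According to the name and stated purpose, expression is controlled by the DLX2.0 enhancer paired with a minimal rhodopsin promoter (minRho). Neither element is annotated in the feature table, but both presumably occupy the unannotated region between the left ITR and the dTomato start. Downstream lie two WPRE fragments, consistent with the shortened WPRE3 element that boosts transcript stability and expression while saving packaging space, followed by the bovine growth hormone polyadenylation signal. The construct is intended to label the nuclei of forebrain GABAergic neurons, as part of a suite of enhancer AAVs for genetic access to cortical cell types.
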