Features (pLannotate 1.2.2; 15 found; start..end, strand, type, name):
     12..39      +  repeat_region  AAV2 ITR (fragment): inverted terminal repeat of adeno-associated virus serotype 2 inverted
     68..95      +  repeat_region  AAV2 ITR (fragment): inverted terminal repeat of adeno-associated virus serotype 2 inverted
    696..1397    +  CDS            dTomato: dTomato is a basic (constitutively fluorescent) orange fluorescent protein published in 2004, derived from Discosoma sp.. It is reported to be a somewhat slowly-maturing dimer with low acid sensitivity.
   1428..1805    +  CDS            H2B: human histone H2B; HIST1H2BJ
   1845..2002    +  misc_feature   WPRE (fragment): woodchuck hepatitis virus posttranscriptional regulatory element
   2008..2088    +  misc_feature   WPRE (fragment): woodchuck hepatitis virus posttranscriptional regulatory element
   2105..2216    +  polyA_signal   bGH poly(A) signal: bovine growth hormone polyadenylation signal
   2334..2474    +  repeat_region  AAV2 ITR: inverted terminal repeat of adeno-associated virus serotype 2 inverted
   2479..2530    -  misc_feature   bom (fragment): basis of mobility region from pBR322
   2549..3004    +  rep_origin     f1 ori (sequence partly withheld): f1 bacteriophage origin of replication; arrow indicates direction of (+) strand synthesis
   3005..3054    -  misc_feature   bom (fragment): basis of mobility region from pBR322
   3156..3191    -  CDS            rop (fragment): Rop protein, which maintains plasmids at low copy number; rop
   3286..3390    +  promoter       AmpR promoter: bla
   3391..4251    +  CDS            AmpR: β-lactamase; bla; confers resistance to ampicillin, carbenicillin, and related antibiotics
   4422..5010    +  rep_origin     ori: high-copy-number ColE1/pMB1/pBR322/pUC origin of replication
>Addgene plasmid #229934 | AiP11980 - pAAV-DLX2.0-minRho-dTomato-10aa-H2B-WPRE3-BGHpA (Alias: CN1980) | addgene full sequence | sequence record 460597 | Addgene NGS Result
CCTGCAGGCAGCTGCGCGCTCGCTCGCTCACTGAGGCCGCCCGGGCGTCGGGCGACCTTTGGTCGCCCGG
CCTCAGTGAGCGAGCGAGCGCGCAGAGAGGGAGTGGCCAACTCCATCACTAGGGGTTCCTGCGGCCGCAC
GCGTGGTACCCTAAATAAAGATGGCTTTTTAGTATTAAAAGTGGAAGAAAATTACAGGTAATTATCTTTG
ACGGTAAAAACGCTGTAATCAGCGGGCTACATGAAAAATTACTCTAATTATGGCTGCATTTAAGAGAATG
GCTAAATAAAGATGGCTTTTTAGTATTAAAAGTGGAAGAAAATTACAGGTAATTATCTTTGACGGTAAAA
ACGCTGTAATCAGCGGGCTACATGAAAAATTACTCTAATTATGGCTGCATTTAAGAGAATGGCTAAATAA
AGATGGCTTTTTAGTATTAAAAGTGGAAGAAAATTACAGGTAATTATCTTTGACGGTAAAAACGCTGTAA
TCAGCGGGCTACATGAAAAATTACTCTAATTATGGCTGCATTTAAGAGAATGGAGCTCGATTCAGCCGGG
AGCTTAGGGAGGGGAGGTCACTTCATAAGGGCTTGGGGGGGGAGTTGGAGCCACGAGTCGTCCAGCCGGA
GCCCCGTGTGGCTGTGCTCCGGCCTCAGAAGCATCCCCGGATCCTTCGAAGCTAGCGGCGCCACCATGGT
GAGCAAGGGCGAGGAGGTCATCAAAGAGTTCATGCGCTTCAAGGTGCGCATGGAGGGCTCCATGAACGGC
CACGAGTTCGAGATCGAGGGCGAGGGCGAGGGCCGCCCCTACGAGGGCACCCAGACCGCCAAGCTGAAGG
TGACCAAGGGCGGCCCCCTGCCCTTCGCCTGGGACATCCTGTCCCCCCAGTTCATGTACGGCTCCAAGGC
GTACGTGAAGCACCCCGCCGACATCCCCGATTACAAGAAGCTGTCCTTCCCCGAGGGCTTCAAGTGGGAG
CGCGTGATGAACTTCGAGGACGGCGGTCTGGTGACCGTGACCCAGGACTCCTCCCTGCAGGACGGCACGC
TGATCTACAAGGTGAAGATGCGCGGCACCAACTTCCCCCCCGACGGCCCCGTAATGCAGAAGAAGACCAT
GGGCTGGGAGGCCTCCACCGAGCGCCTGTACCCCCGCGACGGCGTGCTGAAGGGCGAGATCCACCAGGCC
CTGAAGCTGAAGGACGGCGGCCACTACCTGGTGGAGTTCAAGACCATCTACATGGCCAAGAAGCCCGTGC
AACTGCCCGGCTACTACTACGTGGACACCAAGCTGGACATCACCTCCCACAACGAGGACTACACCATCGT
GGAACAGTACGAGCGCTCCGAGGGCCGCCACCACCTGTTCCTGTACGGCATGGACGAGCTGTACAAGTCC
GGACTCAGATCTGGAGGCTCCGGAGGCCCAGAGCCAGCGAAGTCTGCTCCCGCCCCGAAAAAGGGCTCCA
AGAAGGCGGTGACTAAGGCGCAGAAGAAAGGCGGCAAGAAGCGCAAGCGCAGCCGCAAGGAGAGCTATTC
CATCTATGTGTATAAGGTTCTGAAGCAGGTCCACCCTGACACCGGCATTTCGTCCAAGGCCATGGGCATC
ATGAACTCGTTTGTGAACGACATTTTCGAGCGCATCGCAGGTGAGGCTTCCCGCCTGGCGCATTACAACA
AGCGCTCGACCATCACCTCCAGGGAGATCCAGACGGCCGTGCGCCTGCTGCTGCCTGGGGAGTTGGCCAA
GCACGCCGTGTCCGAGGGTACTAAGGCCATCACCAAGTACACCAGCGCTAAGTAATGAGTCGACGGCGCG
CCCCTGCAGGGAATTCGATATCATAATCAACCTCTGGATTACAAAATTTGTGAAAGATTGACTGGTATTC
TTAACTATGTTGCTCCTTTTACGCTATGTGGATACGCTGCTTTAATGCCTTTGTATCATGCTATTGCTTC
CCGTATGGCTTTCATTTTCTCCTCCTTGTATAAATCCTGGTTAGTTCTTGCCACGGCGGAACTCATCGCC
GCCTGCCTTGCCCGCTGCTGGACAGGGGCTCGGCTGTTGGGCACTGACAATTCCGTGGCTCGAGAGATCT
TCGACTGTGCCTTCTAGTTGCCAGCCATCTGTTGTTTGCCCCTCCCCCGTGCCTTCCTTGACCCTGGAAG
GTGCCACTCCCACTGTCCTTTCCTAATAAAATGAGGAAATTGCATCGCATTGTCTGAGTAGGTGTCATTC
TATTCTGGGGGGTGGGGTGGGGCAGGACAGCAAGGGGGAGGATTGGGAAGACAATAGCAGGCATGAGATC
TCACGTGCGGACCGAGCGGCCGCAGGAACCCCTAGTGATGGAGTTGGCCACTCCCTCTCTGCGCGCTCGC
TCGCTCACTGAGGCCGGGCGACCAAAGGTCGCCCGACGCCCGGGCTTTGCCCGGGCGGCCTCAGTGAGCG
AGCGAGCGCGCAGCTGCCTGCAGGGGCGCCTGATGCGGTATTTTCTCCTTACGCATCTGTGCGGTATTTC
ACACCGCATA
[95 nt withheld, positions 2531-2625]
T
[46 nt withheld, positions 2627-2672]
C
[141 nt withheld, positions 2674-2814]
CCTTTGACGTTGGAGTCCACGTTCTTT
[37 nt withheld, positions 2842-2878]
ACTCTATCTCGGGCTATTCTTTTGATTTATAAGGGATTTTGCCGATTTCGGTCTATTGGTTAAAAAATGA
GCTGATTTAACAAAAATTTAACGCGAATTTTAACAAAATATTAACGTTTACAATTTTATGGTGCACTCTC
AGTACAATCTGCTCTGATGCCGCATAGTTAAGCCAGCCCCGACACCCGCCAACACCCGCTGACGCGCCCT
GACGGGCTTGTCTGCTCCCGGCATCCGCTTACAGACAAGCTGTGACCGTCTCCGGGAGCTGCATGTGTCA
GAGGTTTTCACCGTCATCACCGAAACGCGCGAGACGAAAGGGCCTCGTGATACGCCTATTTTTATAGGTT
AATGTCATGATAATAATGGTTTCTTAGACGTCAGGTGGCACTTTTCGGGGAAATGTGCGCGGAACCCCTA
TTTGTTTATTTTTCTAAATACATTCAAATATGTATCCGCTCATGAGACAATAACCCTGATAAATGCTTCA
ATAATATTGAAAAAGGAAGAGTATGAGTATTCAACATTTCCGTGTCGCCCTTATTCCCTTTTTTGCGGCA
TTTTGCCTTCCTGTTTTTGCTCACCCAGAAACGCTGGTGAAAGTAAAAGATGCTGAAGATCAGTTGGGTG
CACGAGTGGGTTACATCGAACTGGATCTCAACAGCGGTAAGATCCTTGAGAGTTTTCGCCCCGAAGAACG
TTTTCCAATGATGAGCACTTTTAAAGTTCTGCTATGTGGCGCGGTATTATCCCGTATTGACGCCGGGCAA
GAGCAACTCGGTCGCCGCATACACTATTCTCAGAATGACTTGGTTGAGTACTCACCAGTCACAGAAAAGC
ATCTTACGGATGGCATGACAGTAAGAGAATTATGCAGTGCTGCCATAACCATGAGTGATAACACTGCGGC
CAACTTACTTCTGACAACGATCGGAGGACCGAAGGAGCTAACCGCTTTTTTGCACAACATGGGGGATCAT
GTAACTCGCCTTGATCGTTGGGAACCGGAGCTGAATGAAGCCATACCAAACGACGAGCGTGACACCACGA
TGCCTGTAGCAATGGCAACAACGTTGCGCAAACTATTAACTGGCGAACTACTTACTCTAGCTTCCCGGCA
ACAATTAATAGACTGGATGGAGGCGGATAAAGTTGCAGGACCACTTCTGCGCTCGGCCCTTCCGGCTGGC
TGGTTTATTGCTGATAAATCTGGAGCCGGTGAGCGTGGGTCTCGCGGTATCATTGCAGCACTGGGGCCAG
ATGGTAAGCCCTCCCGTATCGTAGTTATCTACACGACGGGGAGTCAGGCAACTATGGATGAACGAAATAG
ACAGATCGCTGAGATAGGTGCCTCACTGATTAAGCATTGGTAACTGTCAGACCAAGTTTACTCATATATA
CTTTAGATTGATTTAAAACTTCATTTTTAATTTAAAAGGATCTAGGTGAAGATCCTTTTTGATAATCTCA
TGACCAAAATCCCTTAACGTGAGTTTTCGTTCCACTGAGCGTCAGACCCCGTAGAAAAGATCAAAGGATC
TTCTTGAGATCCTTTTTTTCTGCGCGTAATCTGCTGCTTGCAAACAAAAAAACCACCGCTACCAGCGGTG
GTTTGTTTGCCGGATCAAGAGCTACCAACTCTTTTTCCGAAGGTAACTGGCTTCAGCAGAGCGCAGATAC
CAAATACTGTTCTTCTAGTGTAGCCGTAGTTAGGCCACCACTTCAAGAACTCTGTAGCACCGCCTACATA
CCTCGCTCTGCTAATCCTGTTACCAGTGGCTGCTGCCAGTGGCGATAAGTCGTGTCTTACCGGGTTGGAC
TCAAGACGATAGTTACCGGATAAGGCGCAGCGGTCGGGCTGAACGGGGGGTTCGTGCACACAGCCCAGCT
TGGAGCGAACGACCTACACCGAACTGAGATACCTACAGCGTGAGCTATGAGAAAGCGCCACGCTTCCCGA
AGGGAGAAAGGCGGACAGGTATCCGGTAAGCGGCAGGGTCGGAACAGGAGAGCGCACGAGGGAGCTTCCA
GGGGGAAACGCCTGGTATCTTTATAGTCCTGTCGGGTTTCGCCACCTCTGACTTGAGCGTCGATTTTTGT
GATGCTCGTCAGGGGGGCGGAGCCTATGGAAAAACGCCAGCAACGCGGCCTTTTTACGGTTCCTGGCCTT
TTGCTGGCCTTTTGCTCACATGT
